>Addgene plasmid #20175 | YFP-FKBP (YF) | depositor full sequence | sequence record 9506 | Author sequence
TAGTTATTAATAGTAATCAATTACGGGGTCATTAGTTCATAGCCCATATATGGAGTTCCGCGTTACATAA
CTTACGGTAAATGGCCCGCCTGGCTGACCGCCCAACGACCCCCGCCCATTGACGTCAATAATGACGTATG
TTCCCATAGTAACGCCAATAGGGACTTTCCATTGACGTCAATGGGTGGAGTATTTACGGTAAACTGCCCA
CTTGGCAGTACATCAAGTGTATCATATGCCAAGTACGCCCCCTATTGACGTCAATGACGGTAAATGGCCC
GCCTGGCATTATGCCCAGTACATGACCTTATGGGACTTTCCTACTTGGCAGTACATCTACGTATTAGTCA
TCGCTATTACCATGGTGATGCGGTTTTGGCAGTACATCAATGGGCGTGGATAGCGGTTTGACTCACGGGG
ATTTCCAAGTCTCCACCCCATTGACGTCAATGGGAGTTTGTTTTGGCACCAAAATCAACGGGACTTTCCA
AAATGTCGTAACAACTCCGCCCCATTGACGCAAATGGGCGGTAGGCGTGTACGGTGGGAGGTCTATATAA
GCAGAGCTGGTTTAGTGAACCGTCAGATCCGCTAGCGCTACCGGTCGCCACCATGGTGAGCAAGGGCGAG
GAGCTGTTCACCGGGGTGGTGCCCATCCTGGTCGAGCTGGACGGCGACGTAAACGGCCACAAGTTCAGCG
TGTCCGGCGAGGGCGAGGGCGATGCCACCTACGGCAAGCTGACCCTGAAGTTCATCTGCACCACCGGCAA
GCTGCCCGTGCCCTGGCCCACCCTCGTGACCACCTTCGGCTACGGCCTGCAGTGCTTCGCCCGCTACCCC
GACCACATGAAGCAGCACGACTTCTTCAAGTCCGCCATGCCCGAAGGCTACGTCCAGGAGCGCACCATCT
TCTTCAAGGACGACGGCAACTACAAGACCCGCGCCGAGGTGAAGTTCGAGGGCGACACCCTGGTGAACCG
CATCGAGCTGAAGGGCATCGACTTCAAGGAGGACGGCAACATCCTGGGGCACAAGCTGGAGTACAACTAC
AACAGCCACAACGTCTATATCATGGCCGACAAGCAGAAGAACGGCATCAAGGTGAACTTCAAGATCCGCC
ACAACATCGAGGACGGCAGCGTGCAGCTCGCCGACCACTACCAGCAGAACACCCCCATCGGCGACGGCCC
CGTGCTGCTGCCCGACAACCACTACCTGAGCTACCAGTCCGCCCTGAGCAAAGACCCCAACGAGAAGCGC
GATCACATGGTCCTGCTGGAGTTCGTGACCGCCGCCGGGATCACTCTCGGCATGGACGAGCTGTACAAGA
GTGCTGGTGGTGGAGTGCAGGTGGAAACCATCTCCCCAGGAGACGGGCGCACCTTCCCCAAGCGCGGCCA
GACCTGCGTGGTGCACTACACCGGGATGCTTGAAGATGGAAAGAAATTTGATTCCTCCCGGGACAGAAAC
AAGCCCTTTAAGTTTATGCTAGGCAAGCAGGAGGTGATCCGAGGCTGGGAAGAAGGGGTTGCCCAGATGA
GTGTGGGTCAGAGAGCCAAACTGACTATATCTCCAGATTATGCCTATGGTGCCACTGGGCACCCAGGCAT
CATCCCACCACATGCCACTCTCGTCTTCGATGTGGAGCTTCTAAAACTGGAAAGTGCTGGTGGTAGTGCT
GGTGGTAGTGCTGGTGGTAGTGCTGGTGGTAGTGCTGGTGGTCCTCGAGCTCAAGCTTCGAATTCTGCAG
TCGACGGTACCGCGGGCCCGGGATCCACCGGATCTAGATAACTGATCATAATCAGCCATACCACATTTGT
AGAGGTTTTACTTGCTTTAAAAAACCTCCCACACCTCCCCCTGAACCTGAAACATAAAATGAATGCAATT
GTTGTTGTTAACTTGTTTATTGCAGCTTATAATGGTTACAAATAAAGCAATAGCATCACAAATTTCACAA
ATAAAGCATTTTTTTCACTGCATTCTAGTTGTGGTTTGTCCAAACTCATCAATGTATCTTAAGGCGTAAA
TTGTAAGCGTTAATATTTTGTTAAAATTCGCGTTAAATTTTTGTTAAATCAGCTCATTTTTTAACCAATA
GGCCGAAATCGGCAAAATCCCTTATAAATCAAAAGAATAGACCGAGATAGGGT
[37 nt withheld, positions 2154-2190]
AAAGAACGTGGACTCCAACGTCAAAGG
[49 nt withheld, positions 2218-2266]
T
[91 nt withheld, positions 2268-2358]
G
[124 nt withheld, positions 2360-2483]
CAGGTGGCACTTTTCGGGGAAATGTGCGCGGAACCCCTATTTGTTTATTTTTCTAAATACATTCAAATAT
GTATCCGCTCATGAGACAATAACCCTGATAAATGCTTCAATAATATTGAAAAAGGAAGAGTCCTGAGGCG
GAAAGAACCAGCTGTGGAATGTGTGTCAGTTAGGGTGTGGAAAGTCCCCAGGCTCCCCAGCAGGCAGAAG
TATGCAAAGCATGCATCTCAATTAGTCAGCAACCAGGTGTGGAAAGTCCCCAGGCTCCCCAGCAGGCAGA
AGTATGCAAAGCATGCATCTCAATTAGTCAGCAACCATAGTCCCGCCCCTAACTCCGCCCATCCCGCCCC
TAACTCCGCCCAGTTCCGCCCATTCTCCGCCCCATGGCTGACTAATTTTTTTTATTTATGCAGAGGCCGA
GGCCGCCTCGGCCTCTGAGCTATTCCAGAAGTAGTGAGGAGGCTTTTTTGGAGGCCTAGGCTTTTGCAAA
GATCGATCAAGAGACAGGATGAGGATCGTTTCGCATGATTGAACAAGATGGATTGCACGCAGGTTCTCCG
GCCGCTTGGGTGGAGAGGCTATTCGGCTATGACTGGGCACAACAGACAATCGGCTGCTCTGATGCCGCCG
TGTTCCGGCTGTCAGCGCAGGGGCGCCCGGTTCTTTTTGTCAAGACCGACCTGTCCGGTGCCCTGAATGA
ACTGCAAGACGAGGCAGCGCGGCTATCGTGGCTGGCCACGACGGGCGTTCCTTGCGCAGCTGTGCTCGAC
GTTGTCACTGAAGCGGGAAGGGACTGGCTGCTATTGGGCGAAGTGCCGGGGCAGGATCTCCTGTCATCTC
ACCTTGCTCCTGCCGAGAAAGTATCCATCATGGCTGATGCAATGCGGCGGCTGCATACGCTTGATCCGGC
TACCTGCCCATTCGACCACCAAGCGAAACATCGCATCGAGCGAGCACGTACTCGGATGGAAGCCGGTCTT
GTCGATCAGGATGATCTGGACGAAGAGCATCAGGGGCTCGCGCCAGCCGAACTGTTCGCCAGGCTCAAGG
CGAGCATGCCCGACGGCGAGGATCTCGTCGTGACCCATGGCGATGCCTGCTTGCCGAATATCATGGTGGA
AAATGGCCGCTTTTCTGGATTCATCGACTGTGGCCGGCTGGGTGTGGCGGACCGCTATCAGGACATAGCG
TTGGCTACCCGTGATATTGCTGAAGAGCTTGGCGGCGAATGGGCTGACCGCTTCCTCGTGCTTTACGGTA
TCGCCGCTCCCGATTCGCAGCGCATCGCCTTCTATCGCCTTCTTGACGAGTTCTTCTGAGCGGGACTCTG
GGGTTCGAAATGACCGACCAAGCGACGCCCAACCTGCCATCACGAGATTTCGATTCCACCGCCGCCTTCT
ATGAAAGGTTGGGCTTCGGAATCGTTTTCCGGGACGCCGGCTGGATGATCCTCCAGCGCGGGGATCTCAT
GCTGGAGTTCTTCGCCCACCCTAGGGGGAGGCTAACTGAAACACGGAAGGAGACAATACCGGAAGGAACC
CGCGCTATGACGGCAATAAAAAGACAGAATAAAACGCACGGTGTTGGGTCGTTTGTTCATAAACGCGGGG
TTCGGTCCCAGGGCTGGCACTCTGTCGATACCCCACCGAGACCCCATTGGGGCCAATACGCCCGCGTTTC
TTCCTTTTCCCCACCCCACCCCCCAAGTTCGGGTGAAGGCCCAGGGCTCGCAGCCAACGTCGGGGCGGCA
GGCCCTGCCATAGCCTCAGGTTACTCATATATACTTTAGATTGATTTAAAACTTCATTTTTAATTTAAAA
GGATCTAGGTGAAGATCCTTTTTGATAATCTCATGACCAAAATCCCTTAACGTGAGTTTTCGTTCCACTG
AGCGTCAGACCCCGTAGAAAAGATCAAAGGATCTTCTTGAGATCCTTTTTTTCTGCGCGTAATCTGCTGC
TTGCAAACAAAAAAACCACCGCTACCAGCGGTGGTTTGTTTGCCGGATCAAGAGCTACCAACTCTTTTTC
CGAAGGTAACTGGCTTCAGCAGAGCGCAGATACCAAATACTGTCCTTCTAGTGTAGCCGTAGTTAGGCCA
CCACTTCAAGAACTCTGTAGCACCGCCTACATACCTCGCTCTGCTAATCCTGTTACCAGTGGCTGCTGCC
AGTGGCGATAAGTCGTGTCTTACCGGGTTGGACTCAAGACGATAGTTACCGGATAAGGCGCAGCGGTCGG
GCTGAACGGGGGGTTCGTGCACACAGCCCAGCTTGGAGCGAACGACCTACACCGAACTGAGATACCTACA
GCGTGAGCTATGAGAAAGCGCCACGCTTCCCGAAGGGAGAAAGGCGGACAGGTATCCGGTAAGCGGCAGG
GTCGGAACAGGAGAGCGCACGAGGGAGCTTCCAGGGGGAAACGCCTGGTATCTTTATAGTCCTGTCGGGT
TTCGCCACCTCTGACTTGAGCGTCGATTTTTGTGATGCTCGTCAGGGGGGCGGAGCCTATGGAAAAACGC
CAGCAACGCGGCCTTTTTACGGTTCCTGGCCTTTTGCTGGCCTTTTGCTCACATGTTCTTTCCTGCGTTA
TCCCCTGATTCTGTGGATAACCGTATTACCGCCATGCAT
Features (pLannotate 1.2.2; 15 found; start..end, strand, type, name):
     61..364     +  enhancer       CMV enhancer: human cytomegalovirus immediate early enhancer
    365..568     +  promoter       CMV promoter: human cytomegalovirus (CMV) immediate early promoter
    613..1329    +  CDS            EYFP: EYFP is a basic (constitutively fluorescent) green/yellow fluorescent protein published in 1996, derived from Aequorea victoria. It is reported to be a very rapidly-maturing weak dimer with high acid sensitivity.
   1342..1662    +  CDS            DmrB: F36V mutant of FK506-binding protein FKBP12 binds synthetic ligands that do not bind wild-type FKBP
   1724..1776    +  misc_feature   MCS: multiple cloning site
   1793..1877    +  CDS            large T antigen (fragment): large T antigen from SV40 (simian virus 40)
   1900..2021    +  polyA_signal   SV40 poly(A) signal: SV40 polyadenylation signal
   2055..2483    -  rep_origin     f1 ori (sequence partly withheld): f1 bacteriophage origin of replication; arrow indicates direction of (+) strand synthesis
   2510..2614    +  promoter       AmpR promoter: bla
   2616..2973    +  promoter       SV40 promoter: SV40 enhancer and early promoter
   3008..3802    +  CDS            NeoR/KanR: aminoglycoside phosphotransferase from Tn5; aph(3')-II (or nptII); confers resistance to neomycin, kanamycin, and G418 (Geneticin®)
   3823..3975    +  CDS            ble (fragment): BLE_KLEPN - Experimental evidence at protein level: Swiss-Prot protein existence level 1. Binding protein with a strong affinity to the bleomycin family of antibiotics. Binds to CL990; an antimitotic-antibiotic compound. From Klebsiella pneumoniae.
   4034..4081    +  polyA_signal   HSV TK poly(A) signal: herpes simplex virus thymidine kinase polyadenylation signal (Cole and Stacy, 1985)
   4172..4188    -  polyA_signal   bGH poly(A) signal (fragment): bovine growth hormone polyadenylation signal
   4410..4998    +  rep_origin     ori: high-copy-number ColE1/pMB1/pBR322/pUC origin of replication
