[The description below was written by a language model from this plasmid's Addgene catalogue record and pLannotate feature annotations shown in this document.]
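Description:
YFP-FKBP (YF) is a mammalian expression plasmid built on the Clontech EYFP-C1 backbone. It encodes human FKBP12 (FKBP1A) fused to the C terminus of the yellow fluorescent protein EYFP. Transcription is driven by the human cytomegalovirus immediate early enhancer and promoter and terminated by an SV40 polyadenylation signal. According to the record, the FKBP segment was taken from pC4M-F2E and inserted between BsrGI and XhoI sites, together with a flexible repeating Ser-Ala-Gly-Gly linker at the C-terminal end of FKBP. The remaining multiple cloning site lies downstream of this linker, so further partners could in principle be joined in frame. The automated annotation labels the FKBP coding region as DmrB, the F36V variant of FKBP12. The catalogue entry lists no such point mutation, so this may simply be a closest-match call, and the residue should be checked against the sequence.

The plasmid replicates in E. coli at high copy from a ColE1/pUC-type origin and also carries an f1 origin. A single Tn5 aminoglycoside phosphotransferase gene is placed behind tandem bacterial (bla) and SV40 early promoters and is followed by an HSV TK polyadenylation signal. It provides kanamycin selection in bacteria and G418 selection in mammalian cells. The short large T antigen, ble and bGH fragments in the feature table appear to be backbone remnants or partial matches rather than functional elements.

The associated publication describes an inducible translocation strategy for rapidly activating or inhibiting small GTPase signalling. In that setting, a fluorescent cytosolic FKBP module can be recruited to a membrane-anchored binding partner by a chemical dimerizer. This construct plausibly serves as the effector-free version or as a parent for effector fusions, though the record does not state its exact role.
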