Addgene plasmid #20175: YFP-FKBP (YF)
Depositing lab: Tobias Meyer. Depositing organization: Stanford University. Publication: An inducible translocation strategy to rapidly activate and inhibit small GTPase signaling pathways. Inoue T, Heo WD, Grimley JS, Wandless TJ, Meyer T. Nat Methods. 2005 Jun . 2(6):415-8. 10.1038/nmeth763 PubMed 15908919.
Backbone
  Vector backbone: EYFP-C1
  Backbone manufacturer: Clontech
  Backbone size w/o insert (bp): 4733
  Vector type: Mammalian Expression
  Selectable markers: Neomycin (select with G418)
Growth in bacteria
  Bacterial resistance: Kanamycin, 50 μg/mL
  Growth temperature: 37°C
  Growth strain: DH5alpha
  Copy number: High Copy
Gene/Insert
  Gene/Insert name: YFP-FKBP (YF) (alt name: FKBP12)
  Species: H. sapiens (human)
  Mutation: FKBP was taken out from pC4M-F2E with a flanking sequence encoding BsrGI and XhoI, along with a flexible linker sequence (agt gct ggt ggt agt gct ggt ggt agt gct ggt ggt agt gct ggt ggt agt gct ggt ggt) at the C terminus of FKBP, and then inserted into the YFP (C1) vector.
  Entrez Gene: FKBP1A (a.k.a. FKBP-12, FKBP-1A, FKBP1, FKBP12, PKC12, PKCI2, PPIASE)
  Cloning method: Restriction Enzyme; 5′ cloning site BsrG1 (unknown if destroyed); 3′ cloning site Xho1 (unknown if destroyed)
  Sequencing primers: 5′ n/a
Terms and licenses: Academic/Nonprofit Terms; Industry Terms: Not Available to Industry
How to cite: YFP-FKBP (YF) was a gift from Tobias Meyer (Addgene plasmid # 20175 ; http://n2t.net/addgene:20175 ; RRID:Addgene_20175)
