>Addgene plasmid #20175 | YFP-FKBP (YF) | addgene partial sequence | sequence record 26037 | 20175 with SV40pA-R
AGTTAACAACAACAATTGCATTCATTTTATGTTTCAGGTTCAGGGGGAGGTGTGGGAGGTTTTTTAAAGC
AAGTAAAACCTCTACAAATGTGGTATGGCTGATTATGATCAGTTATCTAGATCCGGTGGATCCCGGGCCC
GCGGTACCGTCGACTGCAGAATTCGAAGCTTGAGCTCGAGGACCACCAGCACTACCACCAGCACTACCAC
CAGCACTACCACCAGCACTACCACCAGCACTTTCCAGTTTTAGAAGCTCCACATCGAAGACGAGAGTGGC
ATGTGGTGGGATGATGCCTGGGTGCCCAGTGGCACCATAGGCATAATCTGGAGATATAGTCAGTTTGGCT
CTCTGACCCACACTCATCTGGGCAACCCCTTCTTCCCAGCCTCGGATCACCTCCTGCTTGCCTAGCATAA
ACTTAAAGGGCTTGTTTCTGTCCCGGGAGGAATCAAATTTCTTTCCATCTTCAAGCATCCCGGTGTAGTG
CACCACGCAGGTCTGGCCGCGCTTGGGGAAGGTGCGCCCGTCTCCTGGGGAGATGGTTTCCACCTGCACT
CCACCACCAGCACTCTTGTACAGCTCGTCCATGCCGAGAGTGA
